>Addgene plasmid #135833 | D17_Ld_090870 | addgene full sequence | sequence record 273949 | Addgene NGS Result
GACATTGATTATTGACTAGTTATTAATAGTAATCAATTACGGGGTCATTAGTTCATAGCCCATATATGGA
GTTCCGCGTTACATAACTTACGGTAAATGGCCCGCCTGGCTGACCGCCCAACGACCCCCGCCCATTGACG
TCAATAATGACGTATGTTCCCATAGTAACGCCAATAGGGACTTTCCATTGACGTCAATGGGTGGAGTATT
TACGGTAAACTGCCCACTTGGCAGTACATCAAGTGTATCATATGCCAAGTCCGCCCCCTATTGACGTCAA
TGACGGTAAATGGCCCGCCTGGCATTATGCCCAGTACATGACCTTACGGGACTTTCCTACTTGGCAGTAC
ATCTACGTATTAGTCATCGCTATTACCATGGTGATGCGGTTTTGGCAGTACACCAATGGGCGTGGATAGC
GGTTTGACTCACGGGGATTTCCAAGTCTCCACCCCATTGACGTCAATGGGAGTTTGTTTTGGCACCAAAA
TCAACGGGACTTTCCAAAATGTCGTAATAACCCCGCCCCGTTGACGCAAATGGGCGGTAGGCGTGTACGG
TGGGAGGTCTATATAAGCAGAGCTCGTTTAGTGAACCGTCAGATCCTCACTCTCTTCCGCATCGCTGTCT
GCGAGGGCCAGCTGTTGGGCTCGCGGTTGAGGACAAACTCTTCGCGGTCTTTCCAGTACTCTTGGATCGG
AAACCCGTCGGCCTCCGAACGGTACTCCGCCACCGAGGGACCTGAGCGAGTCCGCATCGACCGGATCGGA
AAACCTCTCGAGAAAGGCGTCTAACCAGTCACAGTCGCAAGGTAGGCTGAGCACCGTGGCGGGCGGCAGC
GGGTGGCGGTCGGGGTTGTTTCTGGCGGAGGTGCTGCTGATGATGTAATTAAAGTAGGCGGTCTTGAGAC
GGCGGATGGTCGAGGTGAGGTGTGGCAGGCTTGAGATCCAGCTGTTGGGGTGAGTACTCCCTCTCAAAAG
CGGGCATTACTTCTGCGCTAAGATTGTCAGTTTCCAAAAACGAGGAGGATTTGATATTCACCTGGCCCGA
TCTGGCCATACACTTGAGTGACAATGACATCCACTTTGCCTTTCTCTCCACAGGTGTCCACTCCCAGGTC
CAAGTTTGCCACCATGGAGTTTCAGACCCAGGTACTCATGTCCCTGCTGCTCTGCATGTCTGGTGCGGCC
GCCACCGGCAGACCTAAGCAGCCTATCAGCAAGGGCACCACCGCCGGCACAAGCAGCCACGCCAGCAGCA
GCCTGTGCCCCAGATGCCCCCTGTGCAGCAGAAGCGGCACCCCCATCAAAGAGCGGCTGAAGTACTGCCA
CACCACCAGCGGCTACATCATCAGCCTGTTCAGCTGGGGCACCTCTGCCCTGGCCGGCAAGCAGAGAACC
GGCGTGTCCAACAGAGAGCAGCGGCAGCTGTACCCCCTGGAACTGCCCTTCGCCACCGACGACGCCGTGC
GGAAGCAGTGCATGCGGGACATGCAGGACCTGCTGCTGGCCAGAGTGCGGGGCCAGCCTCAGGTGGTCAT
GCCCCTGCTGGACGTGCTGCGGAGAAAGCTGGCCTACCCCCGCGAGCCTGTGGTCGTGCACCTGGCTGGC
GACAACGGCGTGGGCAAGACCCACACCGCCAGACTGGTGTCCCAGGCCCTGAGCCTGAGATGCGCCCCAG
ACAGAGATGTGTGCGACGCCGGCGACAATCTGCTGACCATTGCCGGCACCGGCTTCGACGGCCTGTCTGT
GGCCGAGGCCCGGCAGAGAATCATCGGCCAGATCATCACCCACACAGACAGATACCCCCACGGGGTGGTG
CTGATCGACGACCTGACCGCCATGGACCCCAGCCTCGTGTCTGCTCTGGCCCCCCTGTTTGGCAGAGCCG
CCCACTTCCCCGAGCAGCTGACCAGACCTAGCACCGCCACAGCCGCTGGCGCCAGACACGCCGCTGCCAA
GAGCCTGCAGACCATGCACGAGAGCACCAAGGGCCTGGGCCCTGATGGCGGAAGAGGCTCTGCAGCCAAG
AAGGGCGAGGACGAGAAGTGGGAGGCTGCCGCTGGAACAGGCGGAGCCCAGCCAAGCACAAGCGAGATGG
CCAGCTCCAGCCTGTCCTCCGGCCAGCCACCTCCTCCACTGAGCCAGCTGATCATCTTCGTGACCACCGA
CTTCGGCCGGCAGGGCCGGACCGTGGGAAAGAGCAGAACCGAGATCGAGGCCATGATCCAGCACGACTTC
GCCGACCTGTACGGCACCCTGCTGCCCGCCTACACCCGGACCTTCGTGTACTACCCCTTCACCAGCGCCA
TGGCTGAGGATGTCGTGCGGAGCGCCGTGACCGATCTGCCTTGTGCCCTGGGCGAGAGACTGATCGCCTC
CAGCACCATCTCCGATGAGGCCGTGTCCTTCCTGGTGCAGCAGCACAGACAGCTGTGGTCCGGCAAAGAG
AACGGCCACGCCCTGCGGCGGCTGGTGGAAGATGAGATCGTGTCTCAGCTGGTGGTGTACTGGGAGACAC
ACGCCCAGCAGAAACACTTCGAGAGGCTGCGGGTGCACTTTGAGCTGGACGAGGCCAGCATGAGAGTGCT
GCTGAGGACCCCCCACACCAGCCGGACAACCGCCTCTCAGCCTCCTGCCGCCCTGTCCAGCGTGGAAGCC
AGAGCCTATGGCCACGGCGGAGCTGACGATGGCGACGGCGAGGAAAGAAGCGATCTGGGCGCGCCCGGCA
GCCTGCACCACATCCTGGACGCCCAGAAGATGCTGTGGAACCACAGGGACAGGAACCTGCCTCCTCTGGC
CCCTCTGGGCCCCCACCACCATCACCACCATTGAGTCTAGACACGTGATTAATTAAGGATCCCCCGACCT
CGACCTCTGGCTAATAAAGGAAATTTATTTTCATTGCAATAGTGTGTTGGAATTTTTTGTGTCTCTCACT
CGGAAGGACATATGGGAGGGCAAATCATTTGGTCGAGATCCCTCGGAGATCTCTAGCTAGAGGATCGATC
CCCGCCCCGGACGAACTAAACCTGACTACGACATCTCTGCCCCTTCTTCGCGGGGCAGTGCATGTAATCC
CTTCAGTTGGTTGGTACAACTTGCCAACTGGGCCCTGTTCCACATGTGACACGGGGGGGGACCAAACACA
AAGGGGTTCTCTGACTGTAGTTGACATCCTTATAAATGGATGTGCACATTTGCCAACACTGAGTGGCTTT
CATCCTGGAGCAGACTTTGCAGTCTGTGGACTGCAACACAACATTGCCTTTATGTGTAACTCTTGGCTGA
AGCTCTTACACCAATGCTGGGGGACATGTACCTCCCAGGGGCCCAGGAAGACTACGGGAGGCTACACCAA
CGTCAATCAGAGGGGCCTGTGTAGCTACCGATAAGCGGACCCTCAAGAGGGCATTAGCAATAGTGTTTAT
AAGGCCCCCTTGTTAACCCTAAACGGGTAGCATATGCTTCCCGGGTAGTAGTATATACTATCCAGACTAA
CCCTAATTCAATAGCATATGTTACCCAACGGGAAGCATATGCTATCGAATTAGGGTTAGTAAAAGGGTCC
TAAGGAACAGCGATATCTCCCACCCCATGAGCTGTCACGGTTTTATTTACATGGGGTCAGGATTCCACGA
GGGTAGTGAACCATTTTAGTCACAAGGGCAGTGGCTGAAGATCAAGGAGCGGGCAGTGAACTCTCCTGAA
TCTTCGCCTGCTTCTTCATTCTCCTTCGTTTAGCTAATAGAATAACTGCTGAGTTGTGAACAGTAAGGTG
TATGTGAGGTGCTCGAAAACAAGGTTTCAGGTGACGCCCCCAGAATAAAATTTGGACGGGGGGTTCAGTG
GTGGCATTGTGCTATGACACCAATATAACCCTCACAAACCCCTTGGGCAATAAATACTAGTGTAGGAATG
AAACATTCTGAATATCTTTAACAATAGAAATCCATGGGGTGGGGACAAGCCGTAAAGACTGGATGTCCAT
CTCACACGAATTTATGGCTATGGGCAACACATAATCCTAGTGCAATATGATACTGGGGTTATTAAGATGT
GTCCCAGGCAGGGACCAAGACAGGTGAACCATGTTGTTACACTCTATTTGTAACAAGGGGAAAGAGAGTG
GACGCCGACAGCAGCGGACTCCACTGGTTGTCTCTAACACCCCCGAAAATTAAACGGGGCTCCACGCCAA
TGGGGCCCATAAACAAAGACAAGTGGCCACTCTTTTTTTTGAAATTGTGGAGTGGGGGCACGCGTCAGCC
CCCACACGCCGCCCTGCGGTTTTGGACTGTAAAATAAGGGTGTAATAACTTGGCTGATTGTAACCCCGCT
AACCACTGCGGTCAAACCACTTGCCCACAAAACCACTAATGGCACCCCGGGGAATACCTGCATAAGTAGG
TGGGCGGGCCAAGATAGGGGCGCGATTGCTGCGATCTGGAGGACAAATTACACACACTTGCGCCTGAGCG
CCAAGCACAGGGTTGTTGGTCCTCATATTCACGAGGTCGCTGAGAGCACGGTGGGCTAATGTTGCCATGG
GTAGCATATACTACCCAAATATCTGGATAGCATATGCTATCCTAATCTATATCTGGGTAGCATAGGCTAT
CCTAATCTATATCTGGGTAGCATATGCTATCCTAATCTATATCTGGGTAGTATATGCTATCCTAATTTAT
ATCTGGGTAGCATAGGCTATCCTAATCTATATCTGGGTAGCATATGCTATCCTAATCTATATCTGGGTAG
TATATGCTATCCTAATCTGTATCCGGGTAGCATATGCTATCCTAATAGAGATTAGGGTAGTATATGCTAT
CCTAATTTATATCTGGGTAGCATATACTACCCAAATATCTGGATAGCATATGCTATCCTAATCTATATCT
GGGTAGCATATGCTATCCTAATCTATATCTGGGTAGCATAGGCTATCCTAATCTATATCTGGGTAGCATA
TGCTATCCTAATCTATATCTGGGTAGTATATGCTATCCTAATTTATATCTGGGTAGCATAGGCTATCCTA
ATCTATATCTGGGTAGCATATGCTATCCTAATCTATATCTGGGTAGTATATGCTATCCTAATCTGTATCC
GGGTAGCATATGCTATCCTCATGATAAGCTGTCAAACATGAGAATTTTCTTGAAGACGAAAGGGCCTCGT
GATACGCCTATTTTTATAGGTTAATGTCATGATAATAATGGTTTCTTAGACGTCAGGTGGCACTTTTCGG
GGAAATGTGCGCGGAACCCCTATTTGTTTATTTTTCTAAATACATTCAAATATGTATCCGCTCATGAGAC
AATAACCCTGATAAATGCTTCAATAATATTGAAAAAGGAAGAGTATGAGTATTCAACATTTCCGTGTCGC
CCTTATTCCCTTTTTTGCGGCATTTTGCCTTCCTGTTTTTGCTCACCCAGAAACGCTGGTGAAAGTAAAA
GATGCTGAAGATCAGTTGGGTGCACGAGTGGGTTACATCGAACTGGATCTCAACAGCGGTAAGATCCTTG
AGAGTTTTCGCCCCGAAGAACGTTTTCCAATGATGAGCACTTTTAAAGTTCTGCTATGTGGCGCGGTATT
ATCCCGTGTTGACGCCGGGCAAGAGCAACTCGGTCGCCGCATACACTATTCTCAGAATGACTTGGTTGAG
TACTCACCAGTCACAGAAAAGCATCTTACGGATGGCATGACAGTAAGAGAATTATGCAGTGCTGCCATAA
CCATGAGTGATAACACTGCGGCCAACTTACTTCTGACAACGATCGGAGGACCGAAGGAGCTAACCGCTTT
TTTGCACAACATGGGGGATCATGTAACTCGCCTTGATCGTTGGGAACCGGAGCTGAATGAAGCCATACCA
AACGACGAGCGTGACACCACGATGCCTGCAGCAATGGCAACAACGTTGCGCAAACTATTAACTGGCGAAC
TACTTACTCTAGCTTCCCGGCAACAATTAATAGACTGGATGGAGGCGGATAAAGTTGCAGGACCACTTCT
GCGCTCGGCCCTTCCGGCTGGCTGGTTTATTGCTGATAAATCTGGAGCCGGTGAGCGTGGGTCTCGCGGT
ATCATTGCAGCACTGGGGCCAGATGGTAAGCCCTCCCGTATCGTAGTTATCTACACGACGGGGAGTCAGG
CAACTATGGATGAACGAAATAGACAGATCGCTGAGATAGGTGCCTCACTGATTAAGCATTGGTAACTGTC
AGACCAAGTTTACTCATATATACTTTAGATTGATTTAAAACTTCATTTTTAATTTAAAAGGATCTAGGTG
AAGATCCTTTTTGATAATCTCATGACCAAAATCCCTTAACGTGAGTTTTCGTTCCACTGAGCGTCAGACC
CCGTAGAAAAGATCAAAGGATCTTCTTGAGATCCTTTTTTTCTGCGCGTAATCTGCTGCTTGCAAACAAA
AAAACCACCGCTACCAGCGGTGGTTTGTTTGCCGGATCAAGAGCTACCAACTCTTTTTCCGAAGGTAACT
GGCTTCAGCAGAGCGCAGATACCAAATACTGTTCTTCTAGTGTAGCCGTAGTTAGGCCACCACTTCAAGA
ACTCTGTAGCACCGCCTACATACCTCGCTCTGCTAATCCTGTTACCAGTGGCTGCTGCCAGTGGCGATAA
GTCGTGTCTTACCGGGTTGGACTCAAGACGATAGTTACCGGATAAGGCGCAGCGGTCGGGCTGAACGGGG
GGTTCGTGCACACAGCCCAGCTTGGAGCGAACGACCTACACCGAACTGAGATACCTACAGCGTGAGCTAT
GAGAAAGCGCCACGCTTCCCGAAGGGAGAAAGGCGGACAGGTATCCGGTAAGCGGCAGGGTCGGAACAGG
AGAGCGCACGAGGGAGCTTCCAGGGGGAAACGCCTGGTATCTTTATAGTCCTGTCGGGTTTCGCCACCTC
TGACTTGAGCGTCGATTTTTGTGATGCTCGTCAGGGGGGCGGAGCCTATGGAAAAACGCCAGCAACGCGG
CCTTTTTACGGTTCCTGGCCTTTTGCTGGCCTTTTGCTCACATGTTCTTTCCTGCGTTATCCCCTGATTC
TGTGGATAACCGTATTACCGCCTTTGAGTGAGCTGATACCGCTCGCCGCAGCCGAACGACCGAGCGCAGC
GAGTCAGTGAGCGAGGAAGCGGAAGAGCGCCCAATACGCAAACCGCCTCTCCCCGCGCGTTGGCCGATTC
ATTAATGCAGCTGGCACGACAGGTTTCCCGACTGGAAAGCGGGCAGTGAGCGCAACGCAATTAATGTGAG
TTAGCTCACTCATTAGGCACCCCAGGCTTTACACTTTATGCTTCCGGCTCGTATGTTGTGTGGAATTGTG
AGCGGATAACAATTTCACACAGGAAACAGCTATGACCATGATTACGCCAAGCTCTAGCTAGAGGTCGACC
AATTCTCATGTTTGACAGCTTATCATCGCAGATCCGGGCAACGTTGTTGCCATTGCTGCAGGCGCAGAAC
TGGTAGGTATGGAAGATCTATACATTGAATCAATATTGGCAATTAGCCATATTAGTCATTGGTTATATAG
CATAAATCAATATTGGCTATTGGCCATTGCATACGTTGTATCTATATCATAATATGTACATTTATATTGG
CTCATGTCCAATATGACCGCCATGTT
Features (pLannotate 1.2.2; 17 found; start..end, strand, type, name):
      1..380     +  enhancer       CMV enhancer: human cytomegalovirus immediate early enhancer
    382..581     +  promoter       CMV promoter: human cytomegalovirus (CMV) immediate early promoter
    649..687     +  misc_feature   Ad SA (fragment): adenovirus major late transcript splice acceptor (Friedrich and Soriano, 1991)
    720..929     -  CDS            PTP (fragment): TERM_ADE02 - Experimental evidence at protein level: Swiss-Prot protein existence level 1. Protein covalently bound to the viral DNA that acts as a primer for viral genomic replication by DNA strand displacement. Assembles on the viral origin of replication in an initiation complex with viral polymerase, DBP, host NFIA and host POU2F1/OCT1. During initiation, the polymerase covalently couples the first dCTP with Ser- 580 of pTP. The terminal protein stimulates the template activity over 20 fold compared to protein-free templates. Neo-synthesized viral genomes are linked to two preterminal prot
    960..1049    +  intron         chimeric intron (fragment): chimera between introns from adenovirus and immunoglobulin heavy chain genes
   1068..1114    +  CDS            IgH signal sequence (fragment): signal sequence from the mouse immunoglobulin heavy chain variable region
   2883..2938    +  polyA_signal   β-globin poly(A) signal: rabbit β-globin polyadenylation signal (Gil and Proudfoot, 1987)
   3452..5133    -  rep_origin     oriP (fragment): Epstein-Barr virus oriP replication origin (Yates et al., 2000)
   5260..5364    +  promoter       AmpR promoter: bla
   5365..6225    +  CDS            AmpR: β-lactamase; bla; confers resistance to ampicillin, carbenicillin, and related antibiotics
   6396..6984    +  rep_origin     ori: high-copy-number ColE1/pMB1/pBR322/pUC origin of replication
   7167..7259    +  CDS            lacI (fragment): lac repressor; lacI; The lac repressor binds to the lac operator to inhibit transcription in E. coli. This inhibition can be relieved by adding lactose or isopropyl-β-D-thiogalactopyranoside (IPTG).
   7272..7293    +  protein_bind   CAP binding site: CAP binding activates transcription in the presence of cAMP. E. coli catabolite activator protein
   7308..7338    +  promoter       lac promoter: promoter for the E. coli lac operon
   7346..7362    +  protein_bind   lac operator: The lac repressor binds to the lac operator to inhibit transcription in E. coli. This inhibition can be relieved by adding lactose or isopropyl-β-D-thiogalactopyranoside (IPTG). lac repressor encoded by lacI
   7432..7448    +  promoter       tet promoter (fragment): E. coli promoter for tetracycline efflux protein gene
   7458..7483    -  CDS            bla(M) (fragment): β-lactamase lacking the signal sequence; bla(M); allows cytosolic expression of β-lactamase
