[The description below was written by a language model from this plasmid's Addgene catalogue record and pLannotate feature annotations shown in this document.]
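Description:
D17_Ld_090870 is a mammalian expression plasmid built on the pTT3 backbone for producing the extracellular domain (ectodomain) of a Leishmania donovani protein as a soluble, secreted recombinant protein. The insert, about 1.5 kb, encodes a conserved hypothetical protein (LDPBK_090870) and, according to the catalogue record, carries a C-terminal biotinylation sequence and a His tag. The automated feature table does not annotate the insert or these tags, but it leaves an unannotated gap between the signal sequence and the polyadenylation signal that fits their expected position.

Transcription is driven by the human cytomegalovirus immediate early enhancer and promoter. These are followed by adenovirus-derived leader and splice elements, including a splice acceptor fragment, a chimeric intron fragment and an adenoviral stretch that the annotator matched to terminal protein coding sequence on the opposite strand. This last hit is probably incidental to the leader region rather than an expressed gene. A fragment of a mouse immunoglobulin heavy chain signal sequence sits immediately upstream of the insert region and would direct the protein into the secretory pathway. A rabbit β-globin poly(A) signal terminates the transcript. An Epstein-Barr virus oriP fragment permits episomal maintenance and enhanced expression in cells supplying EBNA1, a typical feature of transient expression systems.

In bacteria the plasmid replicates from a high-copy ColE1/pUC-type origin and is selected with ampicillin through the β-lactamase gene. The remaining lac and tet promoter fragments are backbone remnants. The tags would allow affinity purification and capture on streptavidin. The plasmid belongs to a collection from a systematic study of L. donovani cell surface and secreted proteins.
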