Addgene plasmid #135833: D17_Ld_090870
Purpose: Expression of Leishmania donovani ectodomain in mammalian cells
Depositing lab: Gavin Wright. Depositing organization: Wellcome Sanger Institute. Publication: Systematic identification of genes encoding cell surface and secreted proteins that are essential for in vitro growth and infection in Leishmania donovani. Roberts AJ, Ong HB, Clare S, Brandt C, Harcourt K, Franssen SU, Cotton JA, Muller-Sienerth N, Wright GJ. PLoS Pathog. 2022 Feb 24;18(2):e1010364. doi: 10.1371/journal.ppat.1010364. eCollection 2022 Feb. PubMed 35202447.
Backbone
  Vector backbone: pTT3
  Backbone manufacturer: Yves Durocher, NRC
  Backbone size w/o insert (bp): 6132
  Vector type: Mammalian Expression
Growth in bacteria
  Bacterial resistance: Ampicillin, 100 μg/mL
  Growth temperature: 37°C
  Growth strain: DH5alpha
  Copy number: High Copy
Gene/Insert
  Gene/Insert name: hypothetical protein, conserved (alt name: LDPBK_090870)
  Species: Leishmania donovani
  Insert size (bp): 1524
  Tag / fusion protein: biotinylation sequence and His tag (C terminal on insert)
  Cloning method: Unknown
Terms and licenses: Academic/Nonprofit Terms; Industry Terms: Not Available to Industry
How to cite: D17_Ld_090870 was a gift from Gavin Wright (Addgene plasmid # 135833 ; http://n2t.net/addgene:135833 ; RRID:Addgene_135833)
